Addgene plasmid #14711: EMSV-Myf5 (puro)
Depositing lab: Michael Rudnicki. Publication: The molecular regulation of myogenesis. Sabourin LA, Rudnicki MA. Clin Genet. 2000 Jan . 57(1):16-25. 10.1034/j.1399-0004.2000.570103.x PubMed 10733231.
Backbone
  Vector backbone: EMSV
  Backbone size w/o insert (bp): 5300
  Vector type: Mammalian Expression
  Selectable markers: Puromycin
Growth in bacteria
  Bacterial resistance: Ampicillin, 100 μg/mL
  Growth temperature: 37°C
  Growth strain: DH5alpha
  Copy number: High Copy
Gene/Insert
  Gene/Insert name: Myf5 (alt name: Myf-5)
  Species: M. musculus (mouse)
  Insert size (bp): 2200
  Entrez Gene: Myf5 (a.k.a. B130010J22Rik, Myf-5, bHLHc2)
  Cloning method: Restriction Enzyme
  Sequencing primers: 5′ na
Terms and licenses: Academic/Nonprofit Terms; Industry Terms: Not Available to Industry
How to cite: EMSV-Myf5 (puro) was a gift from Michael Rudnicki (Addgene plasmid # 14711 ; http://n2t.net/addgene:14711 ; RRID:Addgene_14711)
