[The description below was written by a language model from this plasmid's Addgene catalogue record and pLannotate feature annotations shown in this document.]
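Description:
EMSV-Myf5 (puro) is a mammalian expression plasmid built on the EMSV backbone, in which a fragment of the Moloney murine sarcoma virus 5' long terminal repeat serves as the promoter/enhancer for an inserted cDNA. It is maintained in E. coli as a high-copy plasmid through a ColE1/pUC-type origin and selected with ampicillin via the β-lactamase gene. The annotated sequence also carries remnants typical of a phagemid cloning vector: an f1 origin, lac promoter/operator and lacZα fragments, flanking T3 and T7 promoters, and short bom, rop and lacI fragments. No second LTR or packaging signal is annotated, which fits use as a transfected expression plasmid rather than a packaged retroviral vector.

The payload is mouse Myf5, a basic helix-loop-helix myogenic regulatory factor that activates muscle-specific genes and can drive fibroblasts toward a myoblast fate. The coding sequence lies downstream of the LTR fragment within an insert catalogued at about 2.2 kb, so the insert includes considerable sequence beyond the open reading frame. An SV40 polyadenylation signal with a small piece of large T antigen sequence follows the insert, although it is annotated on the opposite strand. Selection in mammalian cells comes from a PGK promoter–puromycin N-acetyltransferase–PGK poly(A) cassette, which appears twice in tandem in the sequenced record, in reverse orientation to Myf5. This duplication helps explain why the full sequence, about 9.45 kb, is longer than the catalogued backbone and insert sizes combined. The plasmid suits forced Myf5 expression and puromycin selection of stable cells in studies of myogenic determination and differentiation.
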