Features (pLannotate 1.2.2; 25 found; start..end, strand, type, name):
      1..22      +  protein_bind   CAP binding site: CAP binding activates transcription in the presence of cAMP. E. coli catabolite activator protein
     37..67      +  promoter       lac promoter: promoter for the E. coli lac operon
     75..91      +  protein_bind   lac operator: The lac repressor binds to the lac operator to inhibit transcription in E. coli. This inhibition can be relieved by adding lactose or isopropyl-β-D-thiogalactopyranoside (IPTG). lac repressor encoded by lacI
    136..154     +  promoter       T3 promoter: promoter for bacteriophage T3 RNA polymerase
    168..558     +  LTR            5' LTR (fragment): long terminal repeat from Moloney murine sarcoma virus
    844..1608    +  CDS            Myf5: MYF5_MOUSE - Also known as Myf-5. Experimental evidence at protein level: Swiss-Prot protein existence level 1. Acts as a transcriptional activator that promotes transcription of muscle-specific target genes and plays a role in muscle differentiation. Together with MYOG and MYOD1, co-occupies muscle-specific gene promoter core region during myogenesis. Induces fibroblasts to differentiate into myoblasts. Probable sequence specific DNA-binding protein. From Mus musculus (Mouse).
   2764..2898    -  polyA_signal   SV40 poly(A) signal: SV40 polyadenylation signal
   2921..3004    -  CDS            large T antigen (fragment): large T antigen from SV40 (simian virus 40)
   3021..3044    -  misc_feature   MCS (fragment): pUC18/19 multiple cloning site
   3049..3501    -  polyA_signal   PGK poly(A) signal: mouse phosphoglycerate kinase 1 polyadenylation signal
   3579..4178    -  CDS            PuroR: puromycin N-acetyltransferase; pac from Streptomyces alboniger; confers resistance to puromycin
   4218..4717    -  promoter       PGK promoter: mouse phosphoglycerate kinase 1 promoter
   4742..5194    -  polyA_signal   PGK poly(A) signal: mouse phosphoglycerate kinase 1 polyadenylation signal
   5272..5871    -  CDS            PuroR: puromycin N-acetyltransferase; pac from Streptomyces alboniger; confers resistance to puromycin
   5911..6410    -  promoter       PGK promoter: mouse phosphoglycerate kinase 1 promoter
   6423..6462    -  misc_feature   MCS (fragment): pUC18/19 multiple cloning site
   6470..6488    -  promoter       T7 promoter: promoter for bacteriophage T7 RNA polymerase
   6491..6648    +  CDS            lacZα (fragment): LacZα fragment of β-galactosidase; lacZ fragment
   6652..7080    +  rep_origin     f1 ori (sequence partly withheld): f1 bacteriophage origin of replication; arrow indicates direction of (+) strand synthesis
   7108..7207    -  misc_feature   bom (fragment): basis of mobility region from pBR322
   7309..7344    -  CDS            rop (fragment): Rop protein, which maintains plasmids at low copy number; rop
   7439..7543    +  promoter       AmpR promoter: bla
   7544..8404    +  CDS            AmpR: β-lactamase; bla; confers resistance to ampicillin, carbenicillin, and related antibiotics
   8575..9163    +  rep_origin     ori: high-copy-number ColE1/pMB1/pBR322/pUC origin of replication
   9346..9438    +  CDS            lacI (fragment): lac repressor; lacI; The lac repressor binds to the lac operator to inhibit transcription in E. coli. This inhibition can be relieved by adding lactose or isopropyl-β-D-thiogalactopyranoside (IPTG).
>Addgene plasmid #14711 | EMSV-Myf5 (puro) | addgene full sequence | sequence record 252795 | Addgene NGS Result
TAATGTGAGTTAGCTCACTCATTAGGCACCCCAGGCTTTACACTTTATGCTTCCGGCTCGTATGTTGTGT
GGAATTGTGAGCGGATAACAATTTCACACAGGAAACAGCTATGACCATGATTACGCCAAGCTCGAAATTA
ACCCTCACTAAAGGGAACAAAAGCTTGGAAAAGTTCAGATCAAGGTCAGGAACAAAGAAACAGCTGAATA
CCAAACAGGATATCTGTGGTAAGCGGTTCCTGCCCCGGCTCAGGGCCAAGAACAGATGAGACAGCTGAGT
GATGGGCCAAACAGGATATCTGTGGTAAGCAGTTCCTGCCCCGGCTCGGGGCCAAGAACAGATGGTCCCC
AGATGCGGTCCAGCCCTCAGCAGTTTCTAGTGAATCATCAGATGTTTCCAGGGTGCCCCAAGGACCTGAA
AATGACCCTGTACCTTATTTGAACTAACCAATCAGTTCGCTTCTCGCTTCTGTTCGCGCGCTTCCGCTCT
CCGAGCTCAATAAAAGAGCCCACAACCCCTCACTCGGCGCGCCAGTCTTCCGATAGACTGCGTCGCCCCA
GATCCCCGGGCGAGCTCGAATTCGGGCCAGAGAGAGCCGGAAGCCCCAGGAGCTCTACTCGGTGAAGATT
TTACAACGTGTGCCGCTTCTGTTTTTCCTGTAACCTCAGGGGGAAAAAACGACCACCAAGAAACACAGTG
GGGAAGAAAGCAGAGCAAAGCACGCCAGAGAGACAGTCCCAAACTCCGGGAGCTCCGCCTGGATTTGCTG
GCCTGCAGCAGCCAGGGACTGGCGTGTCTCCCTCTCTGCTGAATCCAGGTATTCCCACCTGCTTCTCTGA
AGGATGGACATGACGGACGGCTGCCAGTTCTCCCCTTCTGAGTACTTCTATGAAGGCTCCTGTATCCCCT
CACCAGAGGATGAGTTTGGGGACCAGTTTGAGCCAAGAGTAGCAGCCTTCGGAGCACACAAAGCTGAGCT
GCAGGGCTCAGACGATGAGGAGCACGTGCGTGCACCTACCGGCCACCACCAGGCTGGCCACTGCCTCATG
TGGGCCTGCAAAGCTTGCAAGAGGAAGTCCACTACCATGGATCGGCGCAAGGCCGCCACCATGCGCGAGC
GTAGACGCCTGAAGAAGGTCAACCAAGCTTTCGAGACGCTCAAGAGGTGCACCACCACCAACCCTAACCA
GAGACTCCCCAAGGTGGAGATCCTCAGGAATGCCATCCGCTACATTGAGAGCCTCCAGGAGCTGCTGAGG
GAACAGGTGGAGAACTATTACAGCCTGCCGGGACAGAGCTGCTCTGAGCCCACCAGCCCCACCTCCAACT
GCTCTGACGGCATGCCTGAATGTAACAGCCCTGTCTGGTCCCGAAAGAACAGCAGCTTTGACAGCATCTA
CTGTCCTGATGTATCAAATGCATGTGCTGCAGATAAAAGCTCCGTGTCCAGCTTGGATTGCTTGTCCAGC
ATTGTGGATCGGATCACGTCTACAGAGCCATCTGAGCTGGCTCTTCAGGACACAGCTTCCCTCTCTCCAG
CGACCAGCGCCAACTCACAGCCTGCTACCCCGGGACCCTCCAGCTCCAGACTTATCTATCACGTATTATG
AACTCTCTCCCGATGATCACTCCTGCTAGGAGGGCGTCCTTCATGGAGGAAAAGAAGCCCTGAAGCTGAA
GGAAAGAAAAGCTGGGCAGAATACGTGCTTTTCGGTTGTAAATACTGTCTTGCCACTTTATGAGAAAATA
GATTTAACTGAAAGTCACATTTGCAATAATGGGTTCTCCTCTGCCTGTTCTTTTTGCTTTCGGTTTTTTT
TTTTTTTTTTTTTTTAGCTTCCGATTGCTTTAGATACATGATTCCAGAAATATTTTTCTGTTGGAGGCAA
TTAATTGACAGTTACTTAGAGTAATTCTTAACTTATACATATATATTGTAAATATTGCACATCAAAATAA
CTTTGGTATTTAGAGCTCTATATTTTTCTTCAAAATAACATTTTAACAGCTTGGAATCCATTACAGGGAA
TTGAAAATATATTTAACTTTTGCTTTTCTCTTTAATCTTTTGTTAATAGTGTATCATCAAATGAAAATAT
AACAGTTGTGCCTAATGGTATATACTTTCTTAAAATCTTTTAATCATATAATCTTACATCTTTTCTTATA
AGAAATACTTCTTTCAATGTAAGCTATAAATAATACATTGAGGGCAATTTCAAACTATTAAAAATGTAAA
TTTCCCCATAAATAACATTGAAATAACTAATTTGTTTCTTGGCCTTTAAAAATAACATCCCCAATGAAAT
TAGCAAACCATGAACACGAAACATTTAAGAATGGGTTAAATATGATCACACAGTTAGCCTTGTAGATATG
TATTGAAATAATTTATGAATTTCTTTTAGATTTGTTGATGTCACTTGTAAAAATATCACATTTCCATTGT
AAGCACATTTCAAGAATGCCTGGTAAATGAAGCCCCCTTTTCTTTGTTGTTATTTCATACAATGTCCAGT
TGTATATAAAAAAAAGGATTGTAAAATTTTATAGGATAATATCATTTGTTTAAGCAAAATAGCTTAAAAA
GTATTATGTCATTTTACTATATACAGTACTTTGCCAATCATGAGCCAGGTTTTATTAACTATTTGTATAT
GCCTTAAAATAACTTGATAAATAAATGTACTATTATTATCAATAAAATATTTAAAGGAGAAAAAAAAAAA
AAAAAAAAAAACCCGAATTCGAGCTCGCCCGGGGATCCAGACATGATAAGATACATTGATGAGTTTGGAC
AAACCACAACTAGAATGCAGTGAAAAAAATGCTTTATTTGTGAAATTTGTGATGCTATTGCTTTATTTGT
AACCATTATAAGCTGCAATAAACAAGTTAACAACAACAATTGCATTCATTTTATGTTTCAGGTTCAGGGG
GAGGTGTGGGAGGTTTTTTAAAGCAAGTAAAACCTCTACAAATGTGGTATGGCTGATTATGATCCTCTAG
AGTCGAGCCCAAGCTTGCATGCCTGCAGGTCGACCAGCTTCTGATGGAATTAGAACTTGGCAAAACAATA
CTGAGAATGAAGTGTATGTGGAACAGAGGCTGCTGATCTCGTTCTTCAGGCTATGAAACTGACACATTTG
GAAACCACAGTACTTAGAACCACAAAGTGGGAATCAAGAGAAAAACAATGATCCCACGAGAGATCTATAG
ATCTATAGATCATGAGTGGGAGGAATGAGCTGGCCCTTAATTTGGTTTTGCTTGTTTAAATTATGATATC
CAACTATGAAACATTATCATAAAGCAATAGTAAAGAGCCTTCAGTAAAGAGCAGGCATTTATCTAATCCC
ACCCCACCCCCACCCCCGTAGCTCCAATCCTTCCATTCAAAATGTAGGTACTCTGTTCTCACCCTTCTTA
ACAAAGTATGACAGGAAAAACTTCCATTTTAGTGGACATCTTTATTGTTTAATAGATCATCAATTTCTGC
ATCCCGGGGATCTGATATCATCGATGCATGGGGTCGTGCGCTCCTTTCGGTCGGGCGCTGCGGGTCGTGG
GGCGGGCGTCAGGCACCGGGCTTGCGGGTCATGCACCAGGTGCGCGGTCCTTCGGGCACCTCGACGTCGG
CGGTGACGGTGAAGCCGAGCCGCTCGTAGAAGGGGAGGTTGCGGGGCGCGGAGGTCTCCAGGAAGGCGGG
CACCCCGGCGCGCTCGGCCGCCTCCACTCCGGGGAGCACGACGGCGCTGCCCAGACCCTTGCCCTGGTGG
TCGGGCGAGACGCCGACGGTGGCCAGGAACCACGCGGGCTCCTTGGGCCGGTGCGGCGCCAGGAGGCCTT
CCATCTGTTGCTGCGCGGCCAGCCGGGAACCGCTCAACTCGGCCATGCGCGGGCCGATCTCGGCGAACAC
CGCCCCCGCTTCGACGCTCTCCGGCGTGGTCCAGACCGCCACCGCGGCGCCGTCGTCCGCGACCCACACC
TTGCCGATGTCGAGCCCGACGCGCGTGAGGAAGAGTTCTTGCAGCTCGGTGACCCGCTCGATGTGGCGGT
CCGGATCGACGGTGTGGCGCGTGGCGGGGTAGTCGGCGAACGCGGCGGCGAGGGTGCGTACGGCCCTGGG
GACGTCGTCGCGGGTGGCGAGGCGCACCGTGGGCTTGTACTCGGTCATGGTAAGCTTCAGCTGCTCGAGA
TCTAGATGGATGCAGGTCGAAAGGCCCGGAGATGAGGAAGAGGAGAACAGCGCGGCAGACGTGCGCTTTT
GAAGCGTGCAGAATGCCGGGCCTCCGGAGGACCTTCGGGCGCCCGCCCCGCCCCTGAGCCCGCCCCTGAG
CCCGCCCCCGGACCCACCCCTTCCCAGCCTCTGAGCCCAGAAAGCGAAGGAGCAAAGCTGCTATTGGCCG
CTGCCCCAAAGGCCTACCCGCTTCCATTGCTCAGCGGTGCTGTCCATCTGCACGAGACTAGTGAGACGTG
CTACTTCCATTTGTCACGTCCTGCACGACGCGAGCTGCGGGGCGGGGGGGAACTTCCTGACTAGGGGAGG
AGTAGAAGGTGGCGCGAAGGGGCCACCAAAGAACGGAGCCGGTTGGCGCCTACCGGTGGATGTGGAATGT
GTGCGAGGCCAGAGGCCACTTGTGTAGCGCCAAGTGCCCAGCGGGGCTGCTAAAGCGCATGCTCCAGACT
GCCTTGGGAAAAGCGCCTCCCCTACCCGGTAGAATTTCGAGGTCGACCAGCTTCTGATGGAATTAGAACT
TGGCAAAACAATACTGAGAATGAAGTGTATGTGGAACAGAGGCTGCTGATCTCGTTCTTCAGGCTATGAA
ACTGACACATTTGGAAACCACAGTACTTAGAACCACAAAGTGGGAATCAAGAGAAAAACAATGATCCCAC
GAGAGATCTATAGATCTATAGATCATGAGTGGGAGGAATGAGCTGGCCCTTAATTTGGTTTTGCTTGTTT
AAATTATGATATCCAACTATGAAACATTATCATAAAGCAATAGTAAAGAGCCTTCAGTAAAGAGCAGGCA
TTTATCTAATCCCACCCCACCCCCACCCCCGTAGCTCCAATCCTTCCATTCAAAATGTAGGTACTCTGTT
CTCACCCTTCTTAACAAAGTATGACAGGAAAAACTTCCATTTTAGTGGACATCTTTATTGTTTAATAGAT
CATCAATTTCTGCATCCCGGGGATCTGATATCATCGATGCATGGGGTCGTGCGCTCCTTTCGGTCGGGCG
CTGCGGGTCGTGGGGCGGGCGTCAGGCACCGGGCTTGCGGGTCATGCACCAGGTGCGCGGTCCTTCGGGC
ACCTCGACGTCGGCGGTGACGGTGAAGCCGAGCCGCTCGTAGAAGGGGAGGTTGCGGGGCGCGGAGGTCT
CCAGGAAGGCGGGCACCCCGGCGCGCTCGGCCGCCTCCACTCCGGGGAGCACGACGGCGCTGCCCAGACC
CTTGCCCTGGTGGTCGGGCGAGACGCCGACGGTGGCCAGGAACCACGCGGGCTCCTTGGGCCGGTGCGGC
GCCAGGAGGCCTTCCATCTGTTGCTGCGCGGCCAGCCGGGAACCGCTCAACTCGGCCATGCGCGGGCCGA
TCTCGGCGAACACCGCCCCCGCTTCGACGCTCTCCGGCGTGGTCCAGACCGCCACCGCGGCGCCGTCGTC
CGCGACCCACACCTTGCCGATGTCGAGCCCGACGCGCGTGAGGAAGAGTTCTTGCAGCTCGGTGACCCGC
TCGATGTGGCGGTCCGGATCGACGGTGTGGCGCGTGGCGGGGTAGTCGGCGAACGCGGCGGCGAGGGTGC
GTACGGCCCTGGGGACGTCGTCGCGGGTGGCGAGGCGCACCGTGGGCTTGTACTCGGTCATGGTAAGCTT
CAGCTGCTCGAGATCTAGATGGATGCAGGTCGAAAGGCCCGGAGATGAGGAAGAGGAGAACAGCGCGGCA
GACGTGCGCTTTTGAAGCGTGCAGAATGCCGGGCCTCCGGAGGACCTTCGGGCGCCCGCCCCGCCCCTGA
GCCCGCCCCTGAGCCCGCCCCCGGACCCACCCCTTCCCAGCCTCTGAGCCCAGAAAGCGAAGGAGCAAAG
CTGCTATTGGCCGCTGCCCCAAAGGCCTACCCGCTTCCATTGCTCAGCGGTGCTGTCCATCTGCACGAGA
CTAGTGAGACGTGCTACTTCCATTTGTCACGTCCTGCACGACGCGAGCTGCGGGGCGGGGGGGAACTTCC
TGACTAGGGGAGGAGTAGAAGGTGGCGCGAAGGGGCCACCAAAGAACGGAGCCGGTTGGCGCCTACCGGT
GGATGTGGAATGTGTGCGAGGCCAGAGGCCACTTGTGTAGCGCCAAGTGCCCAGCGGGGCTGCTAAAGCG
CATGCTCCAGACTGCCTTGGGAAAAGCGCCTCCCCTACCCGGTAGAATTTCGAGGTCGACTCTAGAGGAT
CCCCGGGTACCGAGCTCGAATTAATTCGCCCTATAGTGAGTCGTATTACAATTCACTGGCCGTCGTTTTA
CAACGTCGTGACTGGGAAAACCCTGGCGTTACCCAACTTAATCGCCTTGCAGCACATCCCCCTTTCGCCA
GCTGGCGTAATAGCGAAGAGGCCCGCACCGATCGCCCTTCCCAACAGTTGCGCAGCCTGAATGGCGAATG
G
[124 nt withheld, positions 6652-6775]
C
[91 nt withheld, positions 6777-6867]
A
[49 nt withheld, positions 6869-6917]
CCTTTGACGTTGGAGTCCACGTTCTTT
[37 nt withheld, positions 6945-6981]
ACCCTATCTCGGTCTATTCTTTTGATTTATAAGGGATTTTGCCGATTTCGGCCTATTGGTTAAAAAATGA
GCTGATTTAACAAAAATTTAACGCGAATTTTAACAAAATATTAACGCTTACAATTTCCTGATGCGGTATT
TTCTCCTTACGCATCTGTGCGGTATTTCACACCGCATATGGTGCACTCTCAGTACAATCTGCTCTGATGC
CGCATAGTTAAGCCAGCCCCGACACCCGCCAACACCCGCTGACGCGCCCTGACGGGCTTGTCTGCTCCCG
GCATCCGCTTACAGACAAGCTGTGACCGTCTCCGGGAGCTGCATGTGTCAGAGGTTTTCACCGTCATCAC
CGAAACGCGCGAGACGAAAGGGCCTCGTGATACGCCTATTTTTATAGGTTAATGTCATGATAATAATGGT
TTCTTAGACGTCAGGTGGCACTTTTCGGGGAAATGTGCGCGGAACCCCTATTTGTTTATTTTTCTAAATA
CATTCAAATATGTATCCGCTCATGAGACAATAACCCTGATAAATGCTTCAATAATATTGAAAAAGGAAGA
GTATGAGTATTCAACATTTCCGTGTCGCCCTTATTCCCTTTTTTGCGGCATTTTGCCTTCCTGTTTTTGC
TCACCCAGAAACGCTGGTGAAAGTAAAAGATGCTGAAGATCAGTTGGGTGCACGAGTGGGTTACATCGAA
CTGGATCTCAACAGCGGTAAGATCCTTGAGAGTTTTCGCCCCGAAGAACGTTTTCCAATGATGAGCACTT
TTAAAGTTCTGCTATGTGGCGCGGTATTATCCCGTATTGACGCCGGGCAAGAGCAACTCGGTCGCCGCAT
ACACTATTCTCAGAATGACTTGGTTGAGTACTCACCAGTCACAGAAAAGCATCTTACGGATGGCATGACA
GTAAGAGAATTATGCAGTGCTGCCATAACCATGAGTGATAACACTGCGGCCAACTTACTTCTGACAACGA
TCGGAGGACCGAAGGAGCTAACCGCTTTTTTGCACAACATGGGGGATCATGTAACTCGCCTTGATCGTTG
GGAACCGGAGCTGAATGAAGCCATACCAAACGACGAGCGTGACACCACGATGCCTGTAGCAATGGCAACA
ACGTTGCGCAAACTATTAACTGGCGAACTACTTACTCTAGCTTCCCGGCAACAATTAATAGACTGGATGG
AGGCGGATAAAGTTGCAGGACCACTTCTGCGCTCGGCCCTTCCGGCTGGCTGGTTTATTGCTGATAAATC
TGGAGCCGGTGAGCGTGGGTCTCGCGGTATCATTGCAGCACTGGGGCCAGATGGTAAGCCCTCCCGTATC
GTAGTTATCTACACGACGGGGAGTCAGGCAACTATGGATGAACGAAATAGACAGATCGCTGAGATAGGTG
CCTCACTGATTAAGCATTGGTAACTGTCAGACCAAGTTTACTCATATATACTTTAGATTGATTTAAAACT
TCATTTTTAATTTAAAAGGATCTAGGTGAAGATCCTTTTTGATAATCTCATGACCAAAATCCCTTAACGT
GAGTTTTCGTTCCACTGAGCGTCAGACCCCGTAGAAAAGATCAAAGGATCTTCTTGAGATCCTTTTTTTC
TGCGCGTAATCTGCTGCTTGCAAACAAAAAAACCACCGCTACCAGCGGTGGTTTGTTTGCCGGATCAAGA
GCTACCAACTCTTTTTCCGAAGGTAACTGGCTTCAGCAGAGCGCAGATACCAAATACTGTTCTTCTAGTG
TAGCCGTAGTTAGGCCACCACTTCAAGAACTCTGTAGCACCGCCTACATACCTCGCTCTGCTAATCCTGT
TACCAGTGGCTGCTGCCAGTGGCGATAAGTCGTGTCTTACCGGGTTGGACTCAAGACGATAGTTACCGGA
TAAGGCGCAGCGGTCGGGCTGAACGGGGGGTTCGTGCACACAGCCCAGCTTGGAGCGAACGACCTACACC
GAACTGAGATACCTACAGCGTGAGCTATGAGAAAGCGCCACGCTTCCCGAAGGGAGAAAGGCGGACAGGT
ATCCGGTAAGCGGCAGGGTCGGAACAGGAGAGCGCACGAGGGAGCTTCCAGGGGGAAACGCCTGGTATCT
TTATAGTCCTGTCGGGTTTCGCCACCTCTGACTTGAGCGTCGATTTTTGTGATGCTCGTCAGGGGGGCGG
AGCCTATGGAAAAACGCCAGCAACGCGGCCTTTTTACGGTTCCTGGCCTTTTGCTGGCCTTTTGCTCACA
TGTTCTTTCCTGCGTTATCCCCTGATTCTGTGGATAACCGTATTACCGCCTTTGAGTGAGCTGATACCGC
TCGCCGCAGCCGAACGACCGAGCGCAGCGAGTCAGTGAGCGAGGAAGCGGAAGAGCGCCCAATACGCAAA
CCGCCTCTCCCCGCGCGTTGGCCGATTCATTAATGCAGCTGGCACGACAGGTTTCCCGACTGGAAAGCGG
GCAGTGAGCGCAACGCAAT
