>Addgene plasmid #14711 | EMSV-Myf5 (puro) | depositor partial sequence | sequence record 8142 | Author sequence
GTCGACCTGCAGGCATGCAAGCTTGGGCTCGACTCTAGAGGATCATAATCATGCCATACCACATTTGTAG
AGGTTTTACTTGCTTTAAAAAACCTCCCACACCTCCCCCTGAACCTGAAACATAAAATGAATGCAATTGT
TGTTGTTAACTTGTTTATTGCAGCTTATAATGGTTACAAATAAAGCAATAGCATCACAAATTTCACAAAT
AAAGCATTTTTTTCACTGCATTCTAGTTGTGGTTTGTCCAAACTCATCAATGTATCTTATCATGTCTGGA
TCCCCGGGCGAGCTCGGAATTCTTTTTTTTTTTTTTTTTTTTTCTCCTTTAAATATTTTATTGATAATAA
TAGTACATTTATTTATCAAGTTATTTTAAGGCATATACAAATAGTTAATAAAACCTGGCTCATGATTGGC
AAAGTACTGTATATAGTAAAATGACATAATACTTTTTAAGCTATTTTGCTTAAACAAATGATATTATCCT
ATAAAATTTTACAATCCTTTTTTTTATATACAACTGGACATTGTATGAAATAACAACAAAGAAAAGGGGG
CTTCATTTACCAGGCATTCTTGAAATGTGCTTACAATGGAAATGTGATATTTTTACAAGTGACATCAACA
AATCTAAAAGAAATTCATAAATTATTTCAATACATATCTACAAGGCTAACTGTGTGATCATATTTAACCC
ATTCTTAAATGTTCGTGTTCATGGTTTGCTAATTTCATTGGGGATGTTATTTTTAAAGGCCAAATGAAAC
AAATTAGTTATTTCAATNTTATTTATGGGGAAATTTACATTTTTAATAGTTTGAAATTGCCCTCAATGTA
TTATTTATAGCTTACATTGAAAGAAGTATTTCTTATAAGAAAAGATGTAAGATTATATGATTAAAAGATT
TTAAGAAAGTATATACCATTAGGCACAACTGTTATATTTTCATTTGATGATACACTATTAACAAAAGATT
AAAGAGAAAAGCAAAAGTTAAATATATTTTCAATTCCCTGTAATGGATTCCAAGCTGTTAAAATGTTATT
TTGAAGAAAAATATAGAGCTCTAAATACCAAAGTTATTTTGATGTGCAATATTTACAATATATATGTATA
AGTTAAGAATTACTCTAAGTAACTGTCAATTAATTGCCTCCAACAGAAAAATATTTCTGGAATCATGTAT
CTAAAGCAATCGGAAGCTAAAAAAAAAAAAAAAAAAAAAACCGAAAGCAAAAAGAACAGGCAGAGGAGAA
CCCATTATTGCAAATGTGACTTTCAGTTAAATCTATTTTCTCATAAAGTGGCAAGACAGTATTTACAACC
GAAAAGCACGTATTCTGCCCAGCTTTTCTTTCCTTCAGCTTCAGGGCTTCTTTTCCTCCATGAAGGACGC
CCTCCTAGCAGGAGTGATCATCGGGAGAGAGTTCATAATACGTGATAGATAAGTCTGGAGCTGGAGGGTC
CCGGGGTAGCAGGCTGTGAGTTGGCGCTGGTCGCTGGAGAGAGGGAAGCTGTGTCCTGAAGAGCCAGCTC
AGATGGCTCTGTAGACGTGATCCGATCCACAATGCTGGACAAGCAATCCAAGCTGGACACGGAGCTTTTA
TCTGCAGCACATGCATTTGATACATCAGGACAGTAGATGCTGTCAAAGCTGCTGTTCTTTCGGGACCAGA
CAGGGCTGTTACATTCAGGCATGCCGTCAGAGCAGTTGGAGGTGGGGCTGGTGGGCTCAGAGCAGCTCTG
TCCCGGCAGGCTGTAATAGTTCTCCACCTGTTCCCTCAGCAGCTCCTGGAGGCTCTCAATGTAGCGGATG
GCATTCCTGAGGATCTCCACCTTGGGGAGTCTCTGGTTAGGGTTGGTGGTGGTGCACCTCTTGAGCGTCT
CGAAAGCTTGGTTGACCTTCTTCAGGCGTCTACGCTCGCGCATGGTGGCGGCCTTGCGCCGATCCATGGT
AGTGGACTTCCTCTTGCAAGCTTTGCAGGCCCACATGAGGCAGTGGCCAGCCTGGTGGTGGCCGGTAGGT
GCACGCACGTGCTCCTCATCGTCTGAGCCCTGCAGCTCAGCTTTGTGTGCTCCGAAGGCTGCTACTCTTG
GCTCAAACTGGTCCCCAAACTCATCCTCTGGTGAGGGGATACAGGAGCCTTCATAGAAGTACTCAGAAGG
GGAGAACTGGCAGCCGTCCGTCATGTCCATGAATTC
