>Addgene plasmid #14711 | EMSV-Myf5 (puro) | addgene partial sequence | sequence record 21238 | EBV-rev 5'-GTGGTTTGTCCAAACTCATC-3'
GCGAGCTCGAATTCGGGTTTTTTTTTTTTTTTTTTTTTTCTCCTTTAAATATTTTATTGATAATAATAGT
ACATTTATTTATCAAGTTATTTTAAGGCATATACAAATAGTTAATAAAACCTGGCTCATGATTGGCAAAG
TACTGTATATAGTAAAATGACATAATACTTTTTAAGCTATTTTGCTTAAACAAATGATATTATCCTATAA
AATTTTACAATCCTTTTTTTTATATACAACTGGACATTGTATGAAATAACAACAAAGAAAAGGGGGCTTC
ATTTACCAGGCATTCTTGAAATGTGCTTACAATGGAAATGTGATATTTTTACAAGTGACATCAACAAATC
TAAAAAAAATTCATAAATTATTTCAATACATATCTACAAGGCTAACTGTGTGATCATATTTAACCCATTC
TTAAATGTTTCGTGTTCATGGTTTGCTAATTTCATTGGGGATGTTATTTT
