>Addgene plasmid #14711 | EMSV-Myf5 (puro) | addgene partial sequence | sequence record 147196 | puro-variant-R 5'-gtgggcttgtactcggtcat-3'
AAGGCCCGGAGATGAGGAAGAGGAGAACAGCGCGGCAGACGTGCGCTTTTGAAGCGTGCAGAATGCCGGG
CCTCCGGAGGACCTTCGGGCGCCCGCCCCGCCCCTGAGCCCGCCCCTGAGCCCGCCCCCGGACCCACCCC
TTCCCAGCCTCTGAGCCCAGAAAGCGAAGGAGCAAAGCTGCTATTGGCCGCTGCCCCAAAGGCCTACCCG
CTTCCATTGCTCAGCGGTGCTGTCCATCTGCACGAGACTAGTGAGACGTGCTACTTCCATTTGTCACGTC
CTGCACGACGCGAGCTGCGGGGCGGGGGGGAACTTCCTGACTAGGGGAGGAGTAGAAGGTGGCGCGAAGG
GGCCACCAAAGAACGGAGCCGGTTGGCGCCTACCGGTGGATGTGGAATGTGTGCGAGGCCAGAGGCCACT
TGTGTAGCGCCAAGTGCCCAGCGGGGCTGCTAAAGCGCATGCTCCAGACTGCCTTGGGAAAAGCGCCTCC
CCTACCCGGTAGAATTTCGAGGTCGA
